>Addgene plasmid #80529 | Rab11a cds in pGem-T Easy | addgene full sequence | sequence record 176639 | Addgene NGS Result
ATCTTCACCTAGATCCTTTTAAATTAAAAATGAAGTTTTAAATCAATCTAAAGTATATATGAGTAAACTT
GGTCTGACAGTTACCAATGCTTAATCAGTGAGGCACCTATCTCAGCGATCTGTCTATTTCGTTCATCCAT
AGTTGCCTGACTCCCCGTCGTGTAGATAACTACGATACGGGAGGGCTTACCATCTGGCCCCAGTGCTGCA
ATGATACCGCGAGACCCACGCTCACCGGCTCCAGATTTATCAGCAATAAACCAGCCAGCCGGAAGGGCCG
AGCGCAGAAGTGGTCCTGCAACTTTATCCGCCTCCATCCAGTCTATTAATTGTTGCCGGGAAGCTAGAGT
AAGTAGTTCGCCAGTTAATAGTTTGCGCAACGTTGTTGCCATTGCTACAGGCATCGTGGTGTCACGCTCG
TCGTTTGGTATGGCTTCATTCAGCTCCGGTTCCCAACGATCAAGGCGAGTTACATGATCCCCCATGTTGT
GCAAAAAAGCGGTTAGCTCCTTCGGTCCTCCGATCGTTGTCAGAAGTAAGTTGGCCGCAGTGTTATCACT
CATGGTTATGGCAGCACTGCATAATTCTCTTACTGTCATGCCATCCGTAAGATGCTTTTCTGTGACTGGT
GAGTACTCAACCAAGTCATTCTGAGAATAGTGTATGCGGCGACCGAGTTGCTCTTGCCCGGCGTCAATAC
GGGATAATACCGCGCCACATAGCAGAACTTTAAAAGTGCTCATCATTGGAAAACGTTCTTCGGGGCGAAA
ACTCTCAAGGATCTTACCGCTGTTGAGATCCAGTTCGATGTAACCCACTCGTGCACCCAACTGATCTTCA
GCATCTTTTACTTTCACCAGCGTTTCTGGGTGAGCAAAAACAGGAAGGCAAAATGCCGCAAAAAAGGGAA
TAAGGGCGACACGGAAATGTTGAATACTCATACTCTTCCTTTTTCAATATTATTGAAGCATTTATCAGGG
TTATTGTCTCATGAGCGGATACATATTTGAATGTATTTAGAAAAATAAACAAATAGGGGTTCCGCGCACA
TTTCCCCGAAAAGTGCCACCTGATGCGGTGTGAAATACCGCACAGATGCGTAAGGAGAAAATACCGCATC
AGGAAATTGTAAGCGTTAATATTTTGTTAAAATTCGCGTTAAATTTTTGTTAAATCAGCTCATTTTTTAA
CCAATAGGCCGAAATCGGCAAAATCCCTTATAAATCAAAAGAATAGACCGAGATAGGGT
[37 nt withheld, positions 1250-1286]
AAAGAACGTGGACTCCAACGTCAAAGG
[49 nt withheld, positions 1314-1362]
T
[91 nt withheld, positions 1364-1454]
G
[124 nt withheld, positions 1456-1579]
CCATTCGCCATTCAGGCTGCGCAACTGTTGGGAAGGGCGATCGGTGCGGGCCTCTTCGCTATTACGCCAG
CTGGCGAAAGGGGGATGTGCTGCAAGGCGATTAAGTTGGGTAACGCCAGGGTTTTCCCAGTCACGACGTT
GTAAAACGACGGCCAGTGAATTGTAATACGACTCACTATAGGGCGAATTGGGCCCGACGTCGCATGCTCC
CGGCCGCCATGGCGGCCGCGGGAATTCGATTTTTGATCGAGATGGGGACACGAGACGACGAATACGACTA
CTTGTTTAAAGTGGTCCTAATTGGAGACTCTGGTGTGGGGAAGAGTAACCTGCTGTCTCGTTTCACTCGC
AATGAATTCAACCTCGAGAGCAAAAGCACTATTGGAGTGGAGTTCGCCACACGTAGCATTCAGGTGGATG
GAAAGACCGTCAAGGCTCAGATCTGGGACACGGCAGGACAGGAGCGCTACCGAGCCATCACTTCAGCGTA
TTACCGTGGAGCTGTGGGGGCCCTCCTAGTGTATGACATCGCCAAGCATCTGACCTATGAGAATGTGGAA
CGCTGGCTTAAGGAGCTCCGAGACCACGCAGACAGCAACATTGTCATCATGCTGGTGGGCAATAAAAGTG
ACTTGCGTCACCTTCGGGCTGTGCCCACTGACGAAGCACGTGCATTTGCAGAGAAAAACGGTCTGTCCTT
CCTAGAGACCTCAGCTTTGGATTCCACCAATGTAGAGACTGCTTTTCGGACCATCCTGACTGAAATCTAC
CGAATCGTATCCCAAAAGCAGATGTCTGACCGCCGAGACAATGACATGTCACCTAGCAACAATGTGGTGT
CCATCCAGGTGCAACCTACTGAGAATAAACCAAAGATGCAGTGCTGCCAGAGCATCTAGCGACTCCTGTA
CCGAATCACTAGTGAATTCGCGGCCGCCTGCAGGTCGACCATATGGGAGAGCTCCCAACGCGTTGGATGC
ATAGCTTGAGTATTCTATAGTGTCACCTAAATAGCTTGGCGTAATCATGGTCATAGCTGTTTCCTGTGTG
AAATTGTTATCCGCTCACAATTCCACACAACATACGAGCCGGAAGCATAAAGTGTAAAGCCTGGGGTGCC
TAATGAGTGAGCTAACTCACATTAATTGCGTTGCGCTCACTGCCCGCTTTCCAGTCGGGAAACCTGTCGT
GCCAGCTGCATTAATGAATCGGCCAACGCGCGGGGAGAGGCGGTTTGCGTATTGGGCGCTCTTCCGCTTC
CTCGCTCACTGACTCGCTGCGCTCGGTCGTTCGGCTGCGGCGAGCGGTATCAGCTCACTCAAAGGCGGTA
ATACGGTTATCCACAGAATCAGGGGATAACGCAGGAAAGAACATGTGAGCAAAAGGCCAGCAAAAGGCCA
GGAACCGTAAAAAGGCCGCGTTGCTGGCGTTTTTCCATAGGCTCCGCCCCCCTGACGAGCATCACAAAAA
TCGACGCTCAAGTCAGAGGTGGCGAAACCCGACAGGACTATAAAGATACCAGGCGTTTCCCCCTGGAAGC
TCCCTCGTGCGCTCTCCTGTTCCGACCCTGCCGCTTACCGGATACCTGTCCGCCTTTCTCCCTTCGGGAA
GCGTGGCGCTTTCTCATAGCTCACGCTGTAGGTATCTCAGTTCGGTGTAGGTCGTTCGCTCCAAGCTGGG
CTGTGTGCACGAACCCCCCGTTCAGCCCGACCGCTGCGCCTTATCCGGTAACTATCGTCTTGAGTCCAAC
CCGGTAAGACACGACTTATCGCCACTGGCAGCAGCCACTGGTAACAGGATTAGCAGAGCGAGGTATGTAG
GCGGTGCTACAGAGTTCTTGAAGTGGTGGCCTAACTACGGCTACACTAGAAGAACAGTATTTGGTATCTG
CGCTCTGCTGAAGCCAGTTACCTTCGGAAAAAGAGTTGGTAGCTCTTGATCCGGCAAACAAACCACCGCT
GGTAGCGGTGGTTTTTTTGTTTGCAAGCAGCAGATTACGCGCAGAAAAAAAGGATCTCAAGAAGATCCTT
TGATCTTTTCTACGGGGTCTGACGCTCAGTGGAACGAAAACTCACGTTAAGGGATTTTGGTCATGAGATT
ATCAAAAAGG
Features (pLannotate 1.2.2; 14 found; start..end, strand, type, name):
     81..941     -  CDS            AmpR: β-lactamase; bla; confers resistance to ampicillin, carbenicillin, and related antibiotics
    942..1046    -  promoter       AmpR promoter: bla
   1073..1123    +  misc_feature   bom (fragment): basis of mobility region from pBR322
   1151..1579    -  rep_origin     f1 ori (sequence partly withheld): f1 bacteriophage origin of replication; arrow indicates direction of (+) strand synthesis
   1583..1740    -  CDS            lacZα (fragment): LacZα fragment of β-galactosidase; lacZ fragment
   1743..1761    +  promoter       T7 promoter: promoter for bacteriophage T7 RNA polymerase
   1831..2475    +  CDS            RAB11A: RB11A_HUMAN - Also known as RAB11. Experimental evidence at protein level: Swiss-Prot protein existence level 1. The small GTPases Rab are key regulators of intracellular membrane trafficking, from the formation of transport vesicles to their fusion with membranes. Rabs cycle between an inactive GDP-bound form and an active GTP-bound form that is able to recruit to membranes different set of downstream effectors directly responsible for vesicle formation, movement, tethering and fusion. The small Rab GTPase RAB11A regulates endocytic recycling. Acts as a major regulator of membrane delivery du
   2478..2561    -  CDS            VESPI_VESMG (fragment): Experimental evidence at protein level: Swiss-Prot protein existence level 1. Shows contractile activity on isolated ileum smooth muscle. From Vespa magnifica (Hornet).
   2573..2591    -  promoter       SP6 promoter: promoter for bacteriophage SP6 RNA polymerase
   2633..2649    -  protein_bind   lac operator: The lac repressor binds to the lac operator to inhibit transcription in E. coli. This inhibition can be relieved by adding lactose or isopropyl-β-D-thiogalactopyranoside (IPTG). lac repressor encoded by lacI
   2657..2687    -  promoter       lac promoter: promoter for the E. coli lac operon
   2702..2723    -  protein_bind   CAP binding site: CAP binding activates transcription in the presence of cAMP. E. coli catabolite activator protein
   2736..2828    -  CDS            lacI (fragment): lac repressor; lacI; The lac repressor binds to the lac operator to inhibit transcription in E. coli. This inhibition can be relieved by adding lactose or isopropyl-β-D-thiogalactopyranoside (IPTG).
   3011..3599    -  rep_origin     ori: high-copy-number ColE1/pMB1/pBR322/pUC origin of replication
