[The description below was written by a language model from this plasmid's Addgene catalogue record and pLannotate feature annotations shown in this document.]
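Description:
Rab11a cds in pGem-T Easy is a bacterial cloning plasmid carrying the coding sequence of zebrafish (Danio rerio) rab11a in Promega's pGEM-T Easy backbone, a vector designed for TA cloning of PCR products. The sequenced record is 3,689 nt. It is maintained in E. coli at high copy from a ColE1/pUC-type origin and selected with ampicillin through the β-lactamase gene and its own promoter. An f1 phage origin is also present, which allows single-stranded DNA production with helper phage. The insert interrupts the lacZα region, and the lac promoter, operator and CAP site that remain are the basis of the backbone's blue/white screening system.

The rab11a open reading frame, about 645 bp, lies between opposing bacteriophage T7 and SP6 promoters. It runs in the same direction as T7, so T7 transcription should give sense RNA and SP6 transcription antisense RNA. This arrangement suits the stated purpose of making in situ hybridisation riboprobes by in vitro transcription, and the plasmid can also serve as a template for subcloning the coding sequence. There is no eukaryotic promoter, tag or reporter, so it is not an expression construct for animal cells.

The annotation tool labelled the insert by its similarity to human RAB11A, a small GTPase that regulates endocytic recycling, but the catalogue identifies it as the zebrafish orthologue. A short "VESPI" hit next to the insert is most likely a spurious match to polylinker sequence. Quality-control sequencing found a Q166R substitution relative to the reference entry, and its effect on protein function is unknown. The plasmid belongs to a library of full-length zebrafish rab clones.
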