Addgene plasmid #80529: Rab11a cds in pGem-T Easy
Purpose: Can be used for in situ hybridisation or other purposes
Depositing lab: Rob Parton. Depositing organization: University of Queensland, Institute for Molecular Bioscience. Publication: A plasmid library of full-length zebrafish rab proteins for in vivo cell biology. Hall TE, Martel N, Lo HP, Xiong Z, Parton RG. Cell Logist. 2017 Mar 1;7(1):e1301151. doi: 10.1080/21592799.2017.1301151. eCollection 2017. PubMed 28396820.
Backbone
  Vector backbone: pGemT easy
  Backbone manufacturer: Promega
Growth in bacteria
  Bacterial resistance: Ampicillin, 100 μg/mL
  Growth temperature: 37°C
  Growth strain: DH5alpha
  Copy number: High Copy
Gene/Insert
  Gene/Insert name: rab11a
  Species: D. rerio (zebrafish)
  Entrez Gene: rab11a (a.k.a. wu:fi15h09, zgc:103679)
Terms and licenses: Academic/Nonprofit Terms; Industry Terms: Not Available to Industry
Depositor comments: *Note: Compared to the Entrez Genbank entry for Rab11, Addgene's quality control sequencing finds a Q166R amino acid residue substitution. The effect of this residue change on protein function is unknown.
How to cite: Rab11a cds in pGem-T Easy was a gift from Rob Parton (Addgene plasmid # 80529 ; http://n2t.net/addgene:80529 ; RRID:Addgene_80529)
